>Addgene plasmid #75551 | VRK3 gRNA (BRDN0001147251) | addgene full sequence | sequence record 184104 | Addgene Assembled Sequence
CCCGGGTGCAAAGATGGATAAAGTTTTAAACAGAGAGGAATCTTTGCAGCTAATGGACCTTCTAGGTCTT
GAAAGGAGTGGGAATTGGCTCCGGTGCCCGTCAGTGGGCAGAGCGCACATCGCCCACAGTCCCCGAGAAG
TTGGGGGGAGGGGTCGGCAATTGATCCGGTGCCTAGAGAAGGTGGCGCGGGGTAAACTGGGAAAGTGATG
TCGTGTACTGGCTCCGCCTTTTTCCCGAGGGTGGGGGAGAACCGTATATAAGTGCAGTAGTCGCCGTGAA
CGTTCTTTTTCGCAACGGGTTTGCCGCCAGAACACAGGTAAGTGCCGTGTGTGGTTCCCGCGGGCCTGGC
CTCTTTACGGGTTATGGCCCTTGCGTGCCTTGAATTACTTCCACCTGGCTGCAGTACGTGATTCTTGATC
CCGAGCTTCGGGTTGGAAGTGGGTGGGAGAGTTCGAGGCCTTGCGCTTAAGGAGCCCCTTCGCCTCGTGC
TTGAGTTGAGGCCTGGCCTGGGCGCTGGGGCCGCCGCGTGCGAATCTGGTGGCACCTTCGCGCCTGTCTC
GCTGCTTTCGATAAGTCTCTAGCCATTTAAAATTTTTGATGACCTGCTGCGACGCTTTTTTTCTGGCAAG
ATAGTCTTGTAAATGCGGGCCAAGATCTGCACACTGGTATTTCGGTTTTTGGGGCCGCGGGCGGCGACGG
GGCCCGTGCGTCCCAGCGCACATGTTCGGCGAGGCGGGGCCTGCGAGCGCGGCCACCGAGAATCGGACGG
GGGTAGTCTCAAGCTGGCCGGCCTGCTCTGGTGCCTGGCCTCGCGCCGCCGTGTATCGCCCCGCCCTGGG
CGGCAAGGCTGGCCCGGTCGGCACCAGTTGCGTGAGCGGAAAGATGGCCGCTTCCCGGCCCTGCTGCAGG
GAGCTCAAAATGGAGGACGCGGCGCTCGGGAGAGCGGGCGGGTGAGTCACCCACACAAAGGAAAAGGGCC
TTTCCGTCCTCAGCCGTCGCTTCATGTGACTCCACGGAGTACCGGGCGCCGTCCAGGCACCTCGATTAGT
TCTCGAGCTTTTGGAGTACGTCGTCTTTAGGTTGGGGGGAGGGGTTTTATGCGATGGAGTTTCCCCACAC
TGAGTGGGTGGAGACTGAAGTTAGGCCAGCTTGGCACTTGATGTAATTCTCCTTGGAATTTGCCCTTTTT
GAGTTTGGATCTTGGTTCATTCTCAAGCCTCAGACAGTGGTTCAAAGTTTTTTTCTTCCATTTCAGGTGT
CGTGACGTACGGCCACCATGACCGAGTACAAGCCCACGGTGCGCCTCGCCACCCGCGACGACGTCCCCAG
GGCCGTACGCACCCTCGCCGCCGCGTTCGCCGACTACCCCGCCACGCGCCACACCGTCGATCCGGACCGC
CACATCGAGCGGGTCACCGAGCTGCAAGAACTCTTCCTCACGCGCGTCGGGCTCGACATCGGCAAGGTGT
GGGTCGCGGACGACGGCGCCGCCGTGGCGGTCTGGACCACGCCGGAGAGCGTCGAAGCGGGGGCGGTGTT
CGCCGAGATCGGCCCGCGCATGGCCGAGTTGAGCGGTTCCCGGCTGGCCGCGCAGCAACAGATGGAAGGC
CTCCTGGCGCCGCACCGGCCCAAGGAGCCCGCGTGGTTCCTGGCCACCGTCGGAGTCTCGCCCGACCACC
AGGGCAAGGGTCTGGGCAGCGCCGTCGTGCTCCCCGGAGTGGAGGCGGCCGAGCGCGCCGGGGTGCCCGC
CTTCCTGGAGACCTCCGCGCCCCGCAACCTCCCCTTCTACGAGCGGCTCGGCTTCACCGTCACCGCCGAC
GTCGAGGTGCCCGAAGGACCGCGCACCTGGTGCATGACCCGCAAGCCCGGTGCCTGAACGCGTTAAGTCG
ACAATCAACCTCTGGATTACAAAATTTGTGAAAGATTGACTGGTATTCTTAACTATGTTGCTCCTTTTAC
GCTATGTGGATACGCTGCTTTAATGCCTTTGTATCATGCTATTGCTTCCCGTATGGCTTTCATTTTCTCC
TCCTTGTATAAATCCTGGTTGCTGTCTCTTTATGAGGAGTTGTGGCCCGTTGTCAGGCAACGTGGCGTGG
TGTGCACTGTGTTTGCTGACGCAACCCCCACTGGTTGGGGCATTGCCACCACCTGTCAGCTCCTTTCCGG
GACTTTCGCTTTCCCCCTCCCTATTGCCACGGCGGAACTCATCGCCGCCTGCCTTGCCCGCTGCTGGACA
GGGGCTCGGCTGTTGGGCACTGACAATTCCGTGGTGTTGTCGGGGAAATCATCGTCCTTTCCTTGGCTGC
TCGCCTGTGTTGCCACCTGGATTCTGCGCGGGACGTCCTTCTGCTACGTCCCTTCGGCCCTCAATCCAGC
GGACCTTCCTTCCCGCGGCCTGCTGCCGGCTCTGCGGCCTCTTCCGCGTCTTCGCCTTCGCCCTCAGACG
AGTCGGATCTCCCTTTGGGCCGCCTCCCCGCGTCGACTTTAAGACCAATGACTTACAAGGCAGCTGTAGA
TCTTAGCCACTTTTTAAAAGAAAAGGGGGGACTGGAAGGGCTAATTCACTCCCAACGAAGACAAGATCTG
CTTTTTGCTTGTACTGGGTCTCTCTGGTTAGACCAGATCTGAGCCTGGGAGCTCTCTGGCTAACTAGGGA
ACCCACTGCTTAAGCCTCAATAAAGCTTGCCTTGAGTGCTTCAAGTAGTGTGTGCCCGTCTGTTGTGTGA
CTCTGGTAACTAGAGATCCCTCAGACCCTTTTAGTCAGTGTGGAAAATCTCTAGCAGTACGTATAGTAGT
TCATGTCATCTTATTATTCAGTATTTATAACTTGCAAAGAAATGAATATCAGAGAGTGAGAGGAACTTGT
TTATTGCAGCTTATAATGGTTACAAATAAAGCAATAGCATCACAAATTTCACAAATAAAGCATTTTTTTC
ACTGCATTCTAGTTGTGGTTTGTCCAAACTCATCAATGTATCTTATCATGTCTGGCTCTAGCTATCCCGC
CCCTAACTCCGCCCATCCCGCCCCTAACTCCGCCCAGTTCCGCCCATTCTCCGCCCCATGGCTGACTAAT
TTTTTTTATTTATGCAGAGGCCGAGGCCGCCTCGGCCTCTGAGCTATTCCAGAAGTAGTGAGGAGGCTTT
TTTGGAGGCCTAGGGACGTACCCAATTCGCCCTATAGTGAGTCGTATTACGCGCGCTCACTGGCCGTCGT
TTTACAACGTCGTGACTGGGAAAACCCTGGCGTTACCCAACTTAATCGCCTTGCAGCACATCCCCCTTTC
GCCAGCTGGCGTAATAGCGAAGAGGCCCGCACCGATCGCCCTTCCCAACAGTTGCGCAGCCTGAATGGCG
AATGGG
[124 nt withheld, positions 3367-3490]
C
[91 nt withheld, positions 3492-3582]
A
[49 nt withheld, positions 3584-3632]
CCTTTGACGTTGGAGTCCACGTTCTTT
[37 nt withheld, positions 3660-3696]
ACCCTATCTCGGTCTATTCTTTTGATTTATAAGGGATTTTGCCGATTTCGGCCTATTGGTTAAAAAATGA
GCTGATTTAACAAAAATTTAACGCGAATTTTAACAAAATATTAACGCTTACAATTTAGGTGGCACTTTTC
GGGGAAATGTGCGCGGAACCCCTATTTGTTTATTTTTCTAAATACATTCAAATATGTATCCGCTCATGAG
ACAATAACCCTGATAAATGCTTCAATAATATTGAAAAAGGAAGAGTATGAGTATTCAACATTTCCGTGTC
GCCCTTATTCCCTTTTTTGCGGCATTTTGCCTTCCTGTTTTTGCTCACCCAGAAACGCTGGTGAAAGTAA
AAGATGCTGAAGATCAGTTGGGTGCACGAGTGGGTTACATCGAACTGGATCTCAACAGCGGTAAGATCCT
TGAGAGTTTTCGCCCCGAAGAACGTTTTCCAATGATGAGCACTTTTAAAGTTCTGCTATGTGGCGCGGTA
TTATCCCGTATTGACGCCGGGCAAGAGCAACTCGGTCGCCGCATACACTATTCTCAGAATGACTTGGTTG
AGTACTCACCAGTCACAGAAAAGCATCTTACGGATGGCATGACAGTAAGAGAATTATGCAGTGCTGCCAT
AACCATGAGTGATAACACTGCGGCCAACTTACTTCTGACAACGATCGGAGGACCGAAGGAGCTAACCGCT
TTTTTGCACAACATGGGGGATCATGTAACTCGCCTTGATCGTTGGGAACCGGAGCTGAATGAAGCCATAC
CAAACGACGAGCGTGACACCACGATGCCTGTAGCAATGGCAACAACGTTGCGCAAACTATTAACTGGCGA
ACTACTTACTCTAGCTTCCCGGCAACAATTAATAGACTGGATGGAGGCGGATAAAGTTGCAGGACCACTT
CTGCGCTCGGCCCTTCCGGCTGGCTGGTTTATTGCTGATAAATCTGGAGCCGGTGAGCGTGGGTCTCGCG
GTATCATTGCAGCACTGGGGCCAGATGGTAAGCCCTCCCGTATCGTAGTTATCTACACGACGGGGAGTCA
GGCAACTATGGATGAACGAAATAGACAGATCGCTGAGATAGGTGCCTCACTGATTAAGCATTGGTAACTG
TCAGACCAAGTTTACTCATATATACTTTAGATTGATTTAAAACTTCATTTTTAATTTAAAAGGATCTAGG
TGAAGATCCTTTTTGATAATCTCATGACCAAAATCCCTTAACGTGAGTTTTCGTTCCACTGAGCGTCAGA
CCCCGTAGAAAAGATCAAAGGATCTTCTTGAGATCCTTTTTTTCTGCGCGTAATCTGCTGCTTGCAAACA
AAAAAACCACCGCTACCAGCGGTGGTTTGTTTGCCGGATCAAGAGCTACCAACTCTTTTTCCGAAGGTAA
CTGGCTTCAGCAGAGCGCAGATACCAAATACTGTTCTTCTAGTGTAGCCGTAGTTAGGCCACCACTTCAA
GAACTCTGTAGCACCGCCTACATACCTCGCTCTGCTAATCCTGTTACCAGTGGCTGCTGCCAGTGGCGAT
AAGTCGTGTCTTACCGGGTTGGACTCAAGACGATAGTTACCGGATAAGGCGCAGCGGTCGGGCTGAACGG
GGGGTTCGTGCACACAGCCCAGCTTGGAGCGAACGACCTACACCGAACTGAGATACCTACAGCGTGAGCT
ATGAGAAAGCGCCACGCTTCCCGAAGGGAGAAAGGCGGACAGGTATCCGGTAAGCGGCAGGGTCGGAACA
GGAGAGCGCACGAGGGAGCTTCCAGGGGGAAACGCCTGGTATCTTTATAGTCCTGTCGGGTTTCGCCACC
TCTGACTTGAGCGTCGATTTTTGTGATGCTCGTCAGGGGGGCGGAGCCTATGGAAAAACGCCAGCAACGC
GGCCTTTTTACGGTTCCTGGCCTTTTGCTGGCCTTTTGCTCACATGTTCTTTCCTGCGTTATCCCCTGAT
TCTGTGGATAACCGTATTACCGCCTTTGAGTGAGCTGATACCGCTCGCCGCAGCCGAACGACCGAGCGCA
GCGAGTCAGTGAGCGAGGAAGCGGAAGAGCGCCCAATACGCAAACCGCCTCTCCCCGCGCGTTGGCCGAT
TCATTAATGCAGCTGGCACGACAGGTTTCCCGACTGGAAAGCGGGCAGTGAGCGCAACGCAATTAATGTG
AGTTAGCTCACTCATTAGGCACCCCAGGCTTTACACTTTATGCTTCCGGCTCGTATGTTGTGTGGAATTG
TGAGCGGATAACAATTTCACACAGGAAACAGCTATGACCATGATTACGCCAAGCGCGCAATTAACCCTCA
CTAAAGGGAACAAAAGCTGGAGCTGCAAGCTTAATGTAGTCTTATGCAATACTCTTGTAGTCTTGCAACA
TGGTAACGATGAGTTAGCAACATGCCTTACAAGGAGAGAAAAAGCACCGTGCATGCCGATTGGTGGAAGT
AAGGTGGTACGATCGTGCCTTATTAGGAAGGCAACAGACGGGTCTGACATGGATTGGACGAACCACTGAA
TTGCCGCATTGCAGAGATATTGTATTTAAGTGCCTAGCTCGATACATAAACGGGTCTCTCTGGTTAGACC
AGATCTGAGCCTGGGAGCTCTCTGGCTAACTAGGGAACCCACTGCTTAAGCCTCAATAAAGCTTGCCTTG
AGTGCTTCAAGTAGTGTGTGCCCGTCTGTTGTGTGACTCTGGTAACTAGAGATCCCTCAGACCCTTTTAG
TCAGTGTGGAAAATCTCTAGCAGTGGCGCCCGAACAGGGACTTGAAAGCGAAAGGGAAACCAGAGGAGCT
CTCTCGACGCAGGACTCGGCTTGCTGAAGCGCGCACGGCAAGAGGCGAGGGGCGGCGACTGGTGAGTACG
CCAAAAATTTTGACTAGCGGAGGCTAGAAGGAGAGAGATGGGTGCGAGAGCGTCAGTATTAAGCGGGGGA
GAATTAGATCGCGATGGGAAAAAATTCGGTTAAGGCCAGGGGGAAAGAAAAAATATAAATTAAAACATAT
AGTATGGGCAAGCAGGGAGCTAGAACGATTCGCAGTTAATCCTGGCCTGTTAGAAACATCAGAAGGCTGT
AGACAAATACTGGGACAGCTACAACCATCCCTTCAGACAGGATCAGAAGAACTTAGATCATTATATAATA
CAGTAGCAACCCTCTATTGTGTGCATCAAAGGATAGAGATAAAAGACACCAAGGAAGCTTTAGACAAGAT
AGAGGAAGAGCAAAACAAAAGTAAGACCACCGCACAGCAAGCGGCCGCTGATCTTCAGACCTGGAGGAGG
AGATATGAGGGACAATTGGAGAAGTGAATTATATAAATATAAAGTAGTAAAAATTGAACCATTAGGAGTA
GCACCCACCAAGGCAAAGAGAAGAGTGGTGCAGAGAGAAAAAAGAGCAGTGGGAATAGGAGCTTTGTTCC
TTGGGTTCTTGGGAGCAGCAGGAAGCACTATGGGCGCAGCGTCAATGACGCTGACGGTACAGGCCAGACA
ATTATTGTCTGGTATAGTGCAGCAGCAGAACAATTTGCTGAGGGCTATTGAGGCGCAACAGCATCTGTTG
CAACTCACAGTCTGGGGCATCAAGCAGCTCCAGGCAAGAATCCTGGCTGTGGAAAGATACCTAAAGGATC
AACAGCTCCTGGGGATTTGGGGTTGCTCTGGAAAACTCATTTGCACCACTGCTGTGCCTTGGAATGCTAG
TTGGAGTAATAAATCTCTGGAACAGATTTGGAATCACACGACCTGGATGGAGTGGGACAGAGAAATTAAC
AATTACACAAGCTTAATACACTCCTTAATTGAAGAATCGCAAAACCAGCAAGAAAAGAATGAACAAGAAT
TATTGGAATTAGATAAATGGGCAAGTTTGTGGAATTGGTTTAACATAACAAATTGGCTGTGGTATATAAA
ATTATTCATAATGATAGTAGGAGGCTTGGTAGGTTTAAGAATAGTTTTTGCTGTACTTTCTATAGTGAAT
AGAGTTAGGCAGGGATATTCACCATTATCGTTTCAGACCCACCTCCCAACCCCGAGGGGACCCAGAGAGG
GCCTATTTCCCATGATTCCTTCATATTTGCATATACGATACAAGGCTGTTAGAGAGATAATTAGAATTAA
TTTGACTGTAAACACAAAGATATTAGTACAAAATACGTGACGTAGAAAGTAATAATTTCTTGGGTAGTTT
GCAGTTTTAAAATTATGTTTTAAAATGGACTATCATATGCTTACCGTAACTTGAAAGTATTTCGATTTCT
TGGCTTTATATATCTTGTGGAAAGGACGAAACACCGTGTGGGCAAAGCTTCAAGTGGTTTTAGAGCTAGA
AATAGCAAGTTAAAATAAGGCTAGTCCGTTATCAACTTGAAAAAGTGGCACCGAGTCGGTGCTTTTTTAA
GCTTGGCGTAACTAGATCTTGAGACAAATGGCAGTATTCATCCACAATTTTAAAAGAAAAGGGGGGATTG
GGGGGTACAGTGCAGGGGAAAGAATAGTAGACATAATAGCAACAGACATACAAACTAAAGAATTACAAAA
ACAAATTACAAAAATTCAAAATTTTCGGGTTTATTACAGGGACAGCAGAGATCCACTTTGGCGCCGGCTC
GAGGGGG
Features (pLannotate 1.2.2; 29 found; start..end, strand, type, name):
     14..80      +  CDS            small t antigen (fragment): SV40 (simian virus 40) small t antigen
    106..317     +  promoter       EF-1α core promoter: core promoter for human elongation factor EF-1α
    318..1256    +  intron         EF-1α intron A: intron upstream of the start codon of human EF-1α
   1278..1877    +  CDS            PuroR (fragment): puromycin N-acetyltransferase; pac from Streptomyces; confers resistance to puromycin
   1893..2481    +  misc_feature   WPRE: woodchuck hepatitis virus posttranscriptional regulatory element
   2532..2551    +  misc_feature   cPPT/CTS (fragment): central polypurine tract and central termination sequence of HIV-1
   2553..2786    +  LTR            3' LTR (ΔU3): self-inactivating 3' long terminal repeat (LTR) from HIV-1
   2864..2985    +  polyA_signal   SV40 poly(A) signal: SV40 polyadenylation signal
   3025..3160    +  rep_origin     SV40 ori: SV40 origin of replication
   3181..3199    -  promoter       T7 promoter: promoter for bacteriophage T7 RNA polymerase
   3207..3362    +  CDS            lacZα (fragment): LacZα fragment of β-galactosidase; lacZ fragment
   3367..3795    +  rep_origin     f1 ori (sequence partly withheld): f1 bacteriophage origin of replication; arrow indicates direction of (+) strand synthesis
   3848..3952    +  promoter       AmpR promoter: bla
   3953..4813    +  CDS            AmpR: β-lactamase; bla; confers resistance to ampicillin, carbenicillin, and related antibiotics
   4984..5572    +  rep_origin     ori: high-copy-number ColE1/pMB1/pBR322/pUC origin of replication
   5755..5847    +  CDS            lacI (fragment): lac repressor; lacI; The lac repressor binds to the lac operator to inhibit transcription in E. coli. This inhibition can be relieved by adding lactose or isopropyl-β-D-thiogalactopyranoside (IPTG).
   5860..5881    +  protein_bind   CAP binding site: CAP binding activates transcription in the presence of cAMP. E. coli catabolite activator protein
   5896..5926    +  promoter       lac promoter: promoter for the E. coli lac operon
   5934..5950    +  protein_bind   lac operator: The lac repressor binds to the lac operator to inhibit transcription in E. coli. This inhibition can be relieved by adding lactose or isopropyl-β-D-thiogalactopyranoside (IPTG). lac repressor encoded by lacI
   5995..6013    +  promoter       T3 promoter: promoter for bacteriophage T3 RNA polymerase
   6041..6267    +  promoter       RSV promoter: Rous sarcoma virus enhancer/promoter
   6268..6448    +  LTR            5' LTR (truncated): truncated 5' long terminal repeat (LTR) from HIV-1
   6495..6620    +  misc_feature   HIV-1 Ψ: packaging signal of human immunodeficiency virus type 1
   6604..6967    +  CDS            HIV-1 gag (fragment): gag protein from human immunodeficiency virus 1; gag
   7113..7346    +  misc_feature   RRE: The Rev response element (RRE) of HIV-1 allows for Rev-dependent mRNA export from the nucleus to the cytoplasm.
   7723..7749    +  CDS            Rev (fragment): human immunodeficiency virus 1 (HIV-1) Rev protein; rev; enhances nuclear export of unspliced and incompletely spliced viral mRNAs
   7753..7993    +  promoter       U6 promoter: RNA polymerase III promoter for human U6 snRNA
   8023..8098    +  misc_RNA       gRNA scaffold: guide RNA scaffold for the Streptococcus pyogenes CRISPR/Cas9 system
   8154..8271    +  misc_feature   cPPT/CTS: central polypurine tract and central termination sequence of HIV-1
