[The description below was written by a language model from this plasmid's Addgene catalogue record and pLannotate feature annotations shown in this document.]
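Description:
VRK3 gRNA (BRDN0001147251) is a third-generation lentiviral guide RNA plasmid built on the lentiGuide-Puro backbone, carrying a single guide designed against human VRK3 (vaccinia-related kinase 3). It belongs to a human kinome gRNA collection. In bacteria it is maintained as a high-copy plasmid through a ColE1/pUC-type origin and selected with ampicillin via the β-lactamase gene. An f1 origin, an SV40 origin and leftover lac, T7 and T3 cloning-vector elements are also annotated in the backbone.

The lentiviral transfer cassette begins with an RSV promoter driving a truncated HIV-1 5' LTR, which makes genomic RNA production Tat-independent. This is followed by the Ψ packaging signal with a partial gag region and the Rev response element for Rev-dependent nuclear export. Within the proviral region, a human U6 RNA polymerase III promoter drives the VRK3-targeting spacer fused to the Streptococcus pyogenes Cas9 gRNA scaffold. A cPPT/CTS element, which aids nuclear import of the viral genome, lies just downstream. A second unit uses the EF-1α core promoter with its intron A to express puromycin N-acetyltransferase, allowing selection of transduced mammalian cells. WPRE enhances transcript expression, and the cassette ends in a self-inactivating ΔU3 3' LTR, with an SV40 polyadenylation signal beyond it.

The plasmid does not encode Cas9, so it must be paired with a separate Cas9 vector or used in cells that already express Cas9. It is typically packaged into lentivirus with helper plasmids to deliver the guide stably for CRISPR knockout of VRK3 in human cells.
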