Addgene plasmid #75551: VRK3 gRNA (BRDN0001147251)
Purpose: 3rd generation lentiviral gRNA plasmid targeting human VRK3
Depositing lab: John Doench & David Root. Depositing organization: Broad Institute. Publication: Optimized sgRNA design to maximize activity and minimize off-target effects of CRISPR-Cas9. Doench JG, Fusi N, Sullender M, Hegde M, Vaimberg EW, Donovan KF, Smith I, Tothova Z, Wilen C, Orchard R, Virgin HW, Listgarten J, Root DE. Nat Biotechnol. 2016 Jan 18. doi: 10.1038/nbt.3437. PubMed 26780180.
Backbone
  Vector backbone: lentiGuide-Puro
  Backbone manufacturer: Zhang Lab (Addgene plasmid # 52963)
  Vector type: Mammalian Expression, Lentiviral, CRISPR
  Selectable markers: Puromycin
Growth in bacteria
  Bacterial resistance: Ampicillin, 100 μg/mL
  Growth temperature: 37°C
  Growth strain: DH5alpha
  Copy number: High Copy
Gene/Insert
  Gene/Insert name: VRK3 (alt names: VRK3; NM_001025778.1)
  gRNA/shRNA sequence: TGTGGGCAAAGCTTCAAGTG
  Species: H. sapiens (human)
  Entrez Gene: VRK3
  Promoter: hU6
  Cloning method: Unknown
  Sequencing primers: 5′ U6-F; 3′ pS2-R
Terms and licenses: Academic/Nonprofit Terms; Industry Terms: Not Available to Industry
Depositor comments: The gRNA was designed to target the following Genbank reference sequence(s): NM_001025778.1,NM_016440.3. Note that this plasmid does NOT contain Cas9. It should be used in conjunction with lentiCas9-Blast (Addgene #52962) or otherwise with cell lines already expressing Cas9. Browse the full kinome gRNA library at http://www.addgene.org/pooled-library/broadgpp-human-kinome/ or visit http://www.broadinstitute.org/rnai/public/ for detailed protocols and information.
How to cite: VRK3 gRNA (BRDN0001147251) was a gift from John Doench & David Root (Addgene plasmid # 75551 ; http://n2t.net/addgene:75551 ; RRID:Addgene_75551)
