>Addgene plasmid #75551 | VRK3 gRNA (BRDN0001147251) | depositor partial sequence | sequence record 143011 | Target Sequence
TGTGGGCAAAGCTTCAAGTG
