>Addgene plasmid #75551 | VRK3 gRNA (BRDN0001147251) | addgene partial sequence | sequence record 184103 | hU6-F
AGAAAGTAATAATTTCTTGGGTAGTTTGCAGTTTTAAAATTATGTTTTAAAATGGACTATCATATGCTTA
CCGTAACTTGAAAGTATTTCGATTTCTTGGCTTTATATATCTTGTGGAAAGGACGAAACACCGTGTGGGC
AAAGCTTCAAGTGGTTTTAGAGCTAGAAATAGCAAGTTAAAATAAGGCTAGTCCGTTATCAACTTGAAAA
AGTGGCACCGAGTCGGTGCTTTTTTAAGCTTGGCGTAACTAGATCTTGAGACAAATGGCAGTATTCATCC
ACAATTTTAAAAGAAAAGGGGGGATTGGGGGGTACAGTGCAGGGGAAAGAATAGTAGACATAATAGCAAC
AGACATACAAACTAAAGAATTACAAAAACAAATTACAAAAATTCAAAATTTTCGGGTTTATTACAGGGAC
AGCAGAGATCCACTTTGGCGCCGGCTCGAGGGGGCCCGGGTGCAAAGATGGATAAAGTTTTAAACAGAGA
GGAATCTTTGCAGCTAATGGACCTTCTAGGTCTTGAAAGGAGTGGGAATTGGCTCCGGTGCCCGTCAGTG
GGCAGAGCGC
